Addgene plasmid #178692: A1-LCD-14N+14Q
Purpose: Bacterial expression of N-terminally 6His tagged A1-LCD with fourteen Gln residues replaced with Asn (LCD: low-complexity domain, aa 186-320)
Depositing lab: Tanja Mittag. Depositing organization: St. Jude Children's Research Hospital. Publication: Deciphering how naturally occurring sequence features impact the phase behaviours of disordered prion-like domains. Bremer A, Farag M, Borcherds WM, Peran I, Martin EW, Pappu RV, Mittag T. Nat Chem. 2022 Feb;14(2):196-207. doi: 10.1038/s41557-021-00840-w. Epub 2021 Dec 20. PubMed 34931046.
Backbone
  Vector backbone: pDEST17
  Vector type: Bacterial Expression
Growth in bacteria
  Bacterial resistance: Ampicillin, 100 μg/mL
  Growth temperature: 37°C
  Growth strain: DH5alpha
  Copy number: Low Copy
Gene/Insert
  Gene/Insert name: A1-LCD-14N+14Q
  Species: H. sapiens (human)
  Mutation: fourteen Gln residues replaced with Asn
  Entrez Gene: HNRNPA1 (a.k.a. ALS19, ALS20, HNRPA1, HNRPA1L3, IBMPFD3, MPD3, UP 1, hnRNP A1, hnRNP-A1)
  Tag / fusion protein: 6xHis (N terminal on insert)
  Cloning method: Gateway Cloning
Terms and licenses: Academic/Nonprofit Terms; Industry Terms: Not Available to Industry
How to cite: A1-LCD-14N+14Q was a gift from Tanja Mittag (Addgene plasmid # 178692 ; http://n2t.net/addgene:178692 ; RRID:Addgene_178692)
