[The description below was written by a language model from this plasmid's Addgene catalogue record and pLannotate feature annotations shown in this document.]
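Description:
A1-LCD-14N+14Q is a bacterial expression plasmid built on the Gateway destination vector pDEST17, carrying a sequence variant of the low-complexity domain (LCD, residues 186–320) of human hnRNP A1 (HNRNPA1). The backbone is pBR322-like: it replicates from a ColE1/pMB1-type origin accompanied by the bom mobility region and the rop gene, which keeps copy number low, in line with the catalogue's "low copy" designation. Selection is by ampicillin through the β-lactamase gene. Two fragments of the tetracycline efflux gene and its promoter remain as non-functional backbone remnants.

The expression cassette runs from a T7 promoter and the phage T7 gene 10 ribosome binding site into an N-terminal polyhistidine tag (recorded as 6xHis), followed by attB1, a partial match to a TEV protease recognition site, and the HNRNPA1 fragment, which spans the numbering origin of the circular record. It ends at attB2 and a T7 terminator. The attB sites are the scars of the Gateway recombination used to install the insert. The annotation tool matched the insert to the bovine orthologue, but the catalogue lists the species as human. Transcription depends on T7 RNA polymerase, so expression requires a host strain that supplies it. The His tag allows affinity purification, and the TEV site, if intact, would allow tag removal.

The record is ambiguous about the mutation. The stated description is fourteen Gln residues replaced with Asn, whereas the name "-14N+14Q" reads more naturally as removal of Asn and addition of Gln, and this cannot be resolved from the fields given. The construct belongs to a set of variants used to study how sequence features of disordered prion-like domains affect their phase behaviour.
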