Features (pLannotate 1.2.2; 18 found; start..end, strand, type, name):
    252..276     -  protein_bind   attB2: mutant version of attB; recombination site for the Gateway® BP reaction BP Clonase™
    286..335     +  CDS            SET1 (fragment): solubility-enhancement tag derived from T7 phage gene 10B
    343..390     +  terminator     T7 terminator: transcription terminator for bacteriophage T7 RNA polymerase
    416..708     -  CDS            TcR (fragment): tetracycline efflux protein; tet; confers resistance to tetracycline
    756..784     -  promoter       tet promoter: E. coli promoter for tetracycline efflux protein gene
    897..1001    +  promoter       AmpR promoter: bla
   1002..1862    +  CDS            AmpR: β-lactamase; bla; confers resistance to ampicillin, carbenicillin, and related antibiotics
   2033..2621    +  rep_origin     ori: high-copy-number ColE1/pMB1/pBR322/pUC origin of replication
   2807..2946    -  misc_feature   bom: basis of mobility region from pBR322
   3048..3239    -  CDS            rop: Rop protein, which maintains plasmids at low copy number; rop
   3256..3636    +  CDS            YPB1_ECOLX: Protein predicted: Swiss-Prot protein existence level 4. From Escherichia coli.
   3878..4782    -  CDS            TcR (fragment): tetracycline efflux protein; tet; confers resistance to tetracycline
   4804..4822    +  promoter       T7 promoter: promoter for bacteriophage T7 RNA polymerase
   4854..4876    +  RBS            RBS: efficient ribosome binding site from bacteriophage T7 gene 10 (Olins and Rangwala, 1989)
   4894..4914    +  CDS            8xHis (fragment): 8xHis affinity tag
   4923..4947    +  protein_bind   attB1: mutant version of attB; recombination site for the Gateway® BP reaction BP Clonase™
   4953..4969    +  CDS            TEV site (fragment): tobacco etch virus (TEV) protease recognition and cleavage site
   4974..247     +  CDS            HNRNPA1 (fragment) (across the origin): ROA1_BOVIN - Also known as HNRPA1. Experimental evidence at protein level: Swiss-Prot protein existence level 1. Involved in the packaging of pre-mRNA into hnRNP particles, transport of poly(A) mRNA from the nucleus to the cytoplasm and may modulate splice site selection. May bind to specific miRNA hairpins. Binds to the IRES and thereby inhibits the translation of the apoptosis protease activating factor APAF1. From Bos taurus (Bovine).
>Addgene plasmid #178692 | A1-LCD-14N+14Q | addgene full sequence | sequence record 356415 | Addgene NGS Result
CGGTAGTGGTGATGGTTATCAAGGTTTTGGCCAGGATGGTTCACAGTTTGGCGGAGGTGGTAGCTATCAG
GATTTTGGTCAGTATCAGCAGCAGAGCAGCCAGTTTGGTCCGATGAAAGGTGGTCAATTTGGCGGTCGTA
GCAGCGGTGGTTCAGGTGGTGGCGGTCAGTATTTTGCCAAACCGCGTCAGCAAGGTGGCTATGGTGGTTC
TAGCAGCAGCAGCTCATATGGTAGTGGTCGTCGTTTTTAAGACCCAGCTTTCTTGTACAAAGTGGTTGAT
TCGAGGCTGCTAACAAAGCCCGAAAGGAAGCTGAGTTGGCTGCTGCCACCGCTGAGCAATAACTAGCATA
ACCCCTTGGGGCCTCTAAACGGGTCTTGAGGGGTTTTTTGCTGAAAGGAGGAACTATATCCGGATATCCA
CAGGACGGGTGTGGTCGCCATGATCGCGTAGTCGATAGTGGCTCCAAGTAGCGAAGCGAGCAGGACTGGG
CGGCGGCCAAAGCGGTCGGACAGTGCTCCGAGAACGGGTGCGCATAGAAATTGCATCAACGCATATAGCG
CTAGCAGCACGCCATAGTGACTGGCGATGCTGTCGGAATGGACGATATCCCGCAAGAGGCCCGGCAGTAC
CGGCATAACCAAGCCTATGCCTACAGCATCCAGGGTGACGGTGCCGAGGATGACGATGAGCGCATTGTTA
GATTTCATACACGGTGCCTGACTGCGTTAGCAATTTAACTGTGATAAACTACCGCATTAAAGCTTATCGA
TGATAAGCTGTCAAACATGAGAATTCTTGAAGACGAAAGGGCCTCGTGATACGCCTATTTTTATAGGTTA
ATGTCATGATAATAATGGTTTCTTAGACGTCAGGTGGCACTTTTCGGGGAAATGTGCGCGGAACCCCTAT
TTGTTTATTTTTCTAAATACATTCAAATATGTATCCGCTCATGAGACAATAACCCTGATAAATGCTTCAA
TAATATTGAAAAAGGAAGAGTATGAGTATTCAACATTTCCGTGTCGCCCTTATTCCCTTTTTTGCGGCAT
TTTGCCTTCCTGTTTTTGCTCACCCAGAAACGCTGGTGAAAGTAAAAGATGCTGAAGATCAGTTGGGTGC
ACGAGTGGGTTACATCGAACTGGATCTCAACAGCGGTAAGATCCTTGAGAGTTTTCGCCCCGAAGAACGT
TTTCCAATGATGAGCACTTTTAAAGTTCTGCTATGTGGCGCGGTATTATCCCGTGTTGACGCCGGGCAAG
AGCAACTCGGTCGCCGCATACACTATTCTCAGAATGACTTGGTTGAGTACTCACCAGTCACAGAAAAGCA
TCTTACGGATGGCATGACAGTAAGAGAATTATGCAGTGCTGCCATAACCATGAGTGATAACACTGCGGCC
AACTTACTTCTGACAACGATCGGAGGACCGAAGGAGCTAACCGCTTTTTTGCACAACATGGGGGATCATG
TAACTCGCCTTGATCGTTGGGAACCGGAGCTGAATGAAGCCATACCAAACGACGAGCGTGACACCACGAT
GCCTGCAGCAATGGCAACAACGTTGCGCAAACTATTAACTGGCGAACTACTTACTCTAGCTTCCCGGCAA
CAATTAATAGACTGGATGGAGGCGGATAAAGTTGCAGGACCACTTCTGCGCTCGGCCCTTCCGGCTGGCT
GGTTTATTGCTGATAAATCTGGAGCCGGTGAGCGTGGGTCTCGCGGTATCATTGCAGCACTGGGGCCAGA
TGGTAAGCCCTCCCGTATCGTAGTTATCTACACGACGGGGAGTCAGGCAACTATGGATGAACGAAATAGA
CAGATCGCTGAGATAGGTGCCTCACTGATTAAGCATTGGTAACTGTCAGACCAAGTTTACTCATATATAC
TTTAGATTGATTTAAAACTTCATTTTTAATTTAAAAGGATCTAGGTGAAGATCCTTTTTGATAATCTCAT
GACCAAAATCCCTTAACGTGAGTTTTCGTTCCACTGAGCGTCAGACCCCGTAGAAAAGATCAAAGGATCT
TCTTGAGATCCTTTTTTTCTGCGCGTAATCTGCTGCTTGCAAACAAAAAAACCACCGCTACCAGCGGTGG
TTTGTTTGCCGGATCAAGAGCTACCAACTCTTTTTCCGAAGGTAACTGGCTTCAGCAGAGCGCAGATACC
AAATACTGTCCTTCTAGTGTAGCCGTAGTTAGGCCACCACTTCAAGAACTCTGTAGCACCGCCTACATAC
CTCGCTCTGCTAATCCTGTTACCAGTGGCTGCTGCCAGTGGCGATAAGTCGTGTCTTACCGGGTTGGACT
CAAGACGATAGTTACCGGATAAGGCGCAGCGGTCGGGCTGAACGGGGGGTTCGTGCACACAGCCCAGCTT
GGAGCGAACGACCTACACCGAACTGAGATACCTACAGCGTGAGCTATGAGAAAGCGCCACGCTTCCCGAA
GGGAGAAAGGCGGACAGGTATCCGGTAAGCGGCAGGGTCGGAACAGGAGAGCGCACGAGGGAGCTTCCAG
GGGGAAACGCCTGGTATCTTTATAGTCCTGTCGGGTTTCGCCACCTCTGACTTGAGCGTCGATTTTTGTG
ATGCTCGTCAGGGGGGCGGAGCCTATGGAAAAACGCCAGCAACGCGGCCTTTTTACGGTTCCTGGCCTTT
TGCTGGCCTTTTGCTCACATGTTCTTTCCTGCGTTATCCCCTGATTCTGTGGATAACCGTATTACCGCCT
TTGAGTGAGCTGATACCGCTCGCCGCAGCCGAACGACCGAGCGCAGCGAGTCAGTGAGCGAGGAAGCGGA
AGAGCGCCTGATGCGGTATTTTCTCCTTACGCATCTGTGCGGTATTTCACACCGCAATGGTGCACTCTCA
GTACAATCTGCTCTGATGCCGCATAGTTAAGCCAGTATACACTCCGCTATCGCTACGTGACTGGGTCATG
GCTGCGCCCCGACACCCGCCAACACCCGCTGACGCGCCCTGACGGGCTTGTCTGCTCCCGGCATCCGCTT
ACAGACAAGCTGTGACCGTCTCCGGGAGCTGCATGTGTCAGAGGTTTTCACCGTCATCACCGAAACGCGC
GAGGCAGCTGCGGTAAAGCTCATCAGCGTGGTCGTGAAGCGATTCACAGATGTCTGCCTGTTCATCCGCG
TCCAGCTCGTTGAGTTTCTCCAGAAGCGTTAATGTCTGGCTTCTGATAAAGCGGGCCATGTTAAGGGCGG
TTTTTTCCTGTTTGGTCACTGATGCCTCCGTGTAAGGGGGATTTCTGTTCATGGGGGTAATGATACCGAT
GAAACGAGAGAGGATGCTCACGATACGGGTTACTGATGATGAACATGCCCGGTTACTGGAACGTTGTGAG
GGTAAACAACTGGCGGTATGGATGCGGCGGGACCAGAGAAAAATCACTCAGGGTCAATGCCAGCGCTTCG
TTAATACAGATGTAGGTGTTCCACAGGGTAGCCAGCAGCATCCTGCGATGCAGATCCGGAACATAATGGT
GCAGGGCGCTGACTTCCGCGTTTCCAGACTTTACGAAACACGGAAACCGAAGACCATTCATGTTGTTGCT
CAGGTCGCAGACGTTTTGCAGCAGCAGTCGCTTCACGTTCGCTCGCGTATCGGTGATTCATTCTGCTAAC
CAGTAAGGCAACCCCGCCAGCCTAGCCGGGTCCTCAACGACAGGAGCACGATCATGCGCACCCGTGGCCA
GGACCCAACGCTGCCCGAGATGCGCCGCGTGCGGCTGCTGGAGATGGCGGACGCGATGGATATGTTCTGC
CAAGGGTTGGTTTGCGCATTCACAGTTCTCCGCAAGAATTGATTGGCTCCAATTCTTGGAGTGGTGAATC
CGTTAGCGAGGTGCCGCCGGCTTCCATTCAGGTCGAGGTGGCCCGGCTCCATGCACCGCGACGCAACGCG
GGGAGGCAGACAAGGTATAGGGCGGCGCCTACAATCCATGCCAACCCGTTCCATGTGCTCGCCGAGGCGG
CATAAATCGCCGTGACGATCAGCGGTCCAATGATCGAAGTTAGGCTGGTAAGAGCCGCGAGCGATCCTTG
AAGCTGTCCCTGATGGTCGTCATCTACCTGCCTGGACAGCATGGCCTGCAACGCGGGCATCCCGATGCCG
CCGGAAGCGAGAAGAATCATAATGGGGAAGGCCATCCAGCCTCGCGTCGCGAACGCCAGCAAGACGTAGC
CCAGCGCGTCGGCCGCCATGCCGGCGATAATGGCCTGCTTCTCGCCGAAACGTTTGGTGGCGGGACCAGT
GACGAAGGCTTGAGCGAGGGCGTGCAAGATTCCGAATACCGCAAGCGACAGGCCGATCATCGTCGCGCTC
CAGCGAAAGCGGTCCTCGCCGAAAATGACCCAGAGCGCTGCCGGCACCTGTCCTACGAGTTGCATGATAA
AGAAGACAGTCATAAGTGCGGCGACGATAGTCATGCCCCGCGCCCACCGGAAGGAGCTGACTGGGTTGAA
GGCTCTCAAGGGCATCGGTCGATCGACGCTCTCCCTTATGCGACTCCTGCATTAGGAAGCAGCCCAGTAG
TAGGTTGAGGCCGTTGAGCACCGCCGCCGCAAGGAATGGTGCATGCAAGGAGATGGCGCCCAACAGTCCC
CCGGCCACGGGGCCTGCCACCATACCCACGCCGAAACAAGCGCTCATGAGCCCGAAGTGGCGAGCCCGAT
CTTCCCCATCGGTGATGTCGGCGATATAGGCGCCAGCAACCGCACCTGTGGCGCCGGTGATGCCGGCCAC
GATGCGTCCGGCGTAGAGGATCGAGATCTCGATCCCGCGAAATTAATACGACTCACTATAGGGAGACCAC
AACGGTTTCCCTCTAGAAATAATTTTGTTTAACTTTAAGAAGGAGATATACATATGTCGTACTACCATCA
CCATCACCATCACCTCGAATCAACAAGTTTGTACAAAAAAGCAGGCTTCGAGAACCTGTATTTTCAGGGT
AGCATGGCAAGCGCAAGCAGCAGCCAGCGTGGTCGTAGCGGTAGCGGTCAGTTTGGTGGTGGTCGCGGTG
GTGGTTTTGGTGGTCAGGATCAGTTTGGCCGTGGTGGCCAGTTTAGCGGTCGTGGTGGCTTTGGCGGTAG
CCGTGGCGGTGGCGGTTATGG
